Addgene plasmid #195507: Pb459-mU6-sgRNA-EF1a-PuroR
Purpose: piggybac vector expressing non-targeting control sgRNA cloned using BlpI and BstXI sites
Depositing lab: Joanna Wysocka. Publication: A genome-wide genetic screen uncovers determinants of human pigmentation. Bajpai VK, Swigut T, Mohammed J, Naqvi S, Arreola M, Tycko J, Kim TC, Pritchard JK, Bassik MC, Wysocka J. Science. 2023 Aug 11;381(6658):eade6289. doi: 10.1126/science.ade6289. Epub 2023 Aug 11. PubMed 37561850.
Backbone
  Vector backbone: piggyBac
  Vector type: Mammalian Expression, CRISPR ; piggyBac
  Selectable markers: Puromycin
Growth in bacteria
  Bacterial resistance: Ampicillin, 100 μg/mL
  Growth temperature: 37°C
  Growth strain: NEB Stable
  Copy number: High Copy
Gene/Insert
  Gene/Insert name: Puromycin
  gRNA/shRNA sequence: GCCGACTAGGGTCGATA
  Cloning method: Restriction Enzyme; 5′ cloning site NheI (not destroyed); 3′ cloning site EcoR I (not destroyed)
  Sequencing primers: 5′ attctccttggaatttgccc; 3′ cccgacgatatgatcctgat
Terms and licenses: Academic/Nonprofit Terms; Industry Terms: Not Available to Industry
How to cite: Pb459-mU6-sgRNA-EF1a-PuroR was a gift from Joanna Wysocka (Addgene plasmid # 195507 ; http://n2t.net/addgene:195507 ; RRID:Addgene_195507)
