[The description below was written by a language model from this plasmid's Addgene catalogue record and pLannotate feature annotations shown in this document.]
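Description:
Pb459-mU6-sgRNA-EF1a-PuroR is a 5.9 kb piggyBac transposon plasmid for stable expression of a CRISPR single guide RNA in mammalian cells. According to the catalogue entry it carries a non-targeting control sgRNA, whose spacer was cloned between BlpI and BstXI sites. The plasmid is maintained in E. coli at high copy through a ColE1/pUC-type origin with ampicillin selection (AmpR with its native promoter). It also retains an f1 origin and remnants of a pUC-style cloning region: the lac promoter and operator, a CAP site, and lacI and lacZα fragments.

The mammalian payload comprises two units in the same orientation. The name indicates a mouse U6 (Pol III) promoter driving the sgRNA. The automated annotation does not label this promoter, but it does detect a Streptococcus pyogenes tracrRNA-derived scaffold fragment in the expected position, along with a loxP site just upstream of the guide region, where the U6 promoter would be expected. Downstream, the human EF-1α promoter drives puromycin N-acetyltransferase, allowing puromycin selection of cells that have taken up the cassette; the record lists this marker as cloned between NheI and EcoRI. The piggyBac terminal repeats are not annotated either. Two short stretches flanking the cassette are scored as fragments of the lambda phage portal protein, and these matches are unlikely to reflect functional coding sequence.

Co-delivered with a piggyBac transposase source, the cassette would integrate into the genome. There it gives sustained guide expression without viral packaging, and Cas9 must be supplied separately. The construct serves as a negative control alongside gene-targeting guides in the same backbone, and it comes from work on genetic determinants of human pigmentation.
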