Features (pLannotate 1.2.2; 15 found; start..end, strand, type, name):
      1..589     +  rep_origin     ori: high-copy-number ColE1/pMB1/pBR322/pUC origin of replication
    772..864     +  CDS            lacI (fragment): lac repressor; lacI; The lac repressor binds to the lac operator to inhibit transcription in E. coli. This inhibition can be relieved by adding lactose or isopropyl-β-D-thiogalactopyranoside (IPTG).
    877..898     +  protein_bind   CAP binding site: CAP binding activates transcription in the presence of cAMP. E. coli catabolite activator protein
    913..943     +  promoter       lac promoter: promoter for the E. coli lac operon
    951..967     +  protein_bind   lac operator: The lac repressor binds to the lac operator to inhibit transcription in E. coli. This inhibition can be relieved by adding lactose or isopropyl-β-D-thiogalactopyranoside (IPTG). lac repressor encoded by lacI
   1005..1472    -  CDS            B (fragment): PORTL_LAMBD - Experimental evidence at protein level: Swiss-Prot protein existence level 1. Forms the portal vertex of the capsid (PubMed:6228056, PubMed:6232391). This portal plays critical roles in head assembly, genome packaging, neck/tail attachment, and genome ejection (Probable). The portal protein multimerizes as a single ring-shaped homododecamer arranged around a central channel (PubMed:6232391). Binds to the terminase subunits to form the packaging machine (PubMed:7799432). From Escherichia phage lambda (Bacteriophage lambda).
   1603..2200    -  CDS            PuroR (fragment): puromycin N-acetyltransferase; pac from Streptomyces alboniger; confers resistance to puromycin
   2207..3378    -  promoter       EF-1α promoter: strong constitutive promoter for human elongation factor EF-1α
   3443..3510    -  misc_RNA       tracrRNA (fragment): trans-activating CRISPR RNA for the Streptococcus pyogenes CRISPR/Cas9 system
   3632..3665    -  protein_bind   loxP: Cre-mediated recombination occurs in the 8-bp core sequence (GCATACAT). Cre recombinase
   3973..4092    -  CDS            B (fragment): PORTL_LAMBD - Experimental evidence at protein level: Swiss-Prot protein existence level 1. Forms the portal vertex of the capsid (PubMed:6228056, PubMed:6232391). This portal plays critical roles in head assembly, genome packaging, neck/tail attachment, and genome ejection (Probable). The portal protein multimerizes as a single ring-shaped homododecamer arranged around a central channel (PubMed:6232391). Binds to the terminase subunits to form the packaging machine (PubMed:7799432). From Escherichia phage lambda (Bacteriophage lambda).
   4094..4249    +  CDS            lacZα (fragment): LacZα fragment of β-galactosidase; lacZ fragment
   4254..4682    +  rep_origin     f1 ori (sequence partly withheld): f1 bacteriophage origin of replication; arrow indicates direction of (+) strand synthesis
   4735..4839    +  promoter       AmpR promoter: bla
   4840..5700    +  CDS            AmpR: β-lactamase; bla; confers resistance to ampicillin, carbenicillin, and related antibiotics
>Addgene plasmid #195507 | Pb459-mU6-sgRNA-EF1a-PuroR | addgene full sequence | sequence record 392999 | Addgene NGS Result
TTGAGATCCTTTTTTTCTGCGCGTAATCTGCTGCTTGCAAACAAAAAAACCACCGCTACCAGCGGTGGTT
TGTTTGCCGGATCAAGAGCTACCAACTCTTTTTCCGAAGGTAACTGGCTTCAGCAGAGCGCAGATACCAA
ATACTGTTCTTCTAGTGTAGCCGTAGTTAGGCCACCACTTCAAGAACTCTGTAGCACCGCCTACATACCT
CGCTCTGCTAATCCTGTTACCAGTGGCTGCTGCCAGTGGCGATAAGTCGTGTCTTACCGGGTTGGACTCA
AGACGATAGTTACCGGATAAGGCGCAGCGGTCGGGCTGAACGGGGGGTTCGTGCACACAGCCCAGCTTGG
AGCGAACGACCTACACCGAACTGAGATACCTACAGCGTGAGCTATGAGAAAGCGCCACGCTTCCCGAAGG
GAGAAAGGCGGACAGGTATCCGGTAAGCGGCAGGGTCGGAACAGGAGAGCGCACGAGGGAGCTTCCAGGG
GGAAACGCCTGGTATCTTTATAGTCCTGTCGGGTTTCGCCACCTCTGACTTGAGCGTCGATTTTTGTGAT
GCTCGTCAGGGGGGCGGAGCCTATGGAAAAACGCCAGCAACGCGGCCTTTTTACGGTTCCTGGCCTTTTG
CTGGCCTTTTGCTCACATGTTCTTTCCTGCGTTATCCCCTGATTCTGTGGATAACCGTATTACCGCCTTT
GAGTGAGCTGATACCGCTCGCCGCAGCCGAACGACCGAGCGCAGCGAGTCAGTGAGCGAGGAAGCGGAAG
AGCGCCCAATACGCAAACCGCCTCTCCCCGCGCGTTGGCCGATTCATTAATGCAGCTGGCACGACAGGTT
TCCCGACTGGAAAGCGGGCAGTGAGCGCAACGCAATTAATGTGAGTTAGCTCACTCATTAGGCACCCCAG
GCTTTACACTTTATGCTTCCGGCTCGTATGTTGTGTGGAATTGTGAGCGGATAACAATTTCACACAGGAA
ACAGCTATGACCATGATTACGCCAAGCGCGCCCGCCGGGTAACTCACGGGGTATCCATGTCCATTTCTGC
GGCATCCAGCCAGGATACCCGTCCTCGCTGACGTAATATCCCAGCGCCGCACCGCTGTCATTAATCTGCA
CACCGGCACGGCAGTTCCGGCTGTCGCCGGTATTGTTCGGGTTGCTGATGCGCTTCGGGCTGACCATCCG
GAACTGTGTCCGGAAAAGCCGCGACGAACTGGTATCCCAGGTGGCCTGAACGAACAGTTCACCGTTAAAG
GCGTGCATGGCCACACCTTCCCGAATCATCATGGTAAACGTGCGTTTTCGCTCAACGTCAATGCAGCAGC
AGTCATCCTCGGCAAACTCTTTCCATGCCGCTTCAACCTCGCGGGAAAAGGCACGGGCTTCTTCCTCCCC
GATGCCCAGATAGCGCCAGCTTGGGCGATGACTGAGCCGGAAAAAAGACCCGACGATATGATCCTGATGC
AGCTAGATTAACCCTAGAAAGATAGTCTGCGTAAAATTGACGCATGCATTCTTGAAATATTGCTCTCTCT
TTCTAAATAGCGCGAATCCGTCGCTGTGCATTTAGGACATCTCAGTCGCCGCTCGAATTCTTAGGCACCG
GGCTTGCGGGTCATGCACCAGGTGCGCGGTCCTTCGGGCACCTCGACGTCGGCGGTGACGGTGAAGCCGA
GCCGCTCGTAGAAGGGGAGGTTGCGGGGCGCGGAGGTCTCCAGGAAGGCGGGCACCCCGGCGCGCTCGGC
CGCCTCCACTCCGGGGAGCACGACGGCGCTGCCCAGACCCTTGCCCTGGTGGTCGGGCGAGACGCCGACG
GTGGCCAGGAACCACGCGGGCTCCTTGGGCCGGTGCGGCGCCAGGAGGCCTTCCATCTGTTGCTGCGCGG
CCAGCCGGGAACCGCTCAACTCGGCCATGCGCGGGCCGATCTCGGCGAACACCGCCCCCGCTTCGACGCT
CTCCGGCGTGGTCCAGACCGCCACCGCGGCGCCGTCGTCCGCGACCCACACCTTGCCGATGTCGAGCCCG
ACGCGCGTGAGGAAGAGTTCTTGCAGCTCGGTGACCCGCTCGATGTGGCGGTCCGGGTCGACGGTGTGGC
GCGTGGCGGGGTAGTCGGCGAACGCGGCGGCGAGGGTGCGTACGGCCCGGGGGACGTCGTCGCGGGTGGC
GAGGCGCACCGTGGGCTTGTACTCGGTCATGCTAGCTCACGACACCTGAAATGGAAGAAAAAAACTTTGA
ACCACTGTCTGAGGCTTGAGAATGAACCAAGATCCAAACTCAAAAAGGGCAAATTCCAAGGAGAATTACA
TCAAGTGCCAAGCTGGCCTAACTTCAGTCTCCACCCACTCAGTGTGGGGAAACTCCATCGCATAAAACCC
CTCCCCCCAACCTAAAGACGACGTACTCCAAAAGCGCGAGAACTAATCGAGGTGCCTGGACGGCGCCCGG
TACTCCGTGGAGTCACATGAAGCGACGGCTGAGGACGGAAAGGCCCTTTTCCTTTGTGTGGGTGACTCAC
CCGCCCGCTCTCCCGAGCGCCGCGTCCTCCATTTTGAGCTCCCTGCAGCAGGGCCGGGAAGCGGCCATCT
TTCCGCTCACGCAACTGGTGCCGACCGGGCCAGCCTTGCCGCCCAGGGCGGGGCGATACACGGCGGCGCG
AGGCCAGGCACCAGAGCAGGCCGGCCAGCTTGAGACTACCCCCGTCCGATTCTCGGTGGCCGCGCTCGCA
GGCCCCGCCTCGCCGAACATGTGCGCTGGGACGCACGGGCCCCGTCGCCGCCCGCGGCCCCAAAAACCGA
AATACCAGTGTGCAGATCTTGGCCCGCATTTACAAGACTATCTTGCCAGAAAAAAAGCGTCGCAGCAGGT
CATCAAAAATTTTAAATGGCTAGAGACTTATCGAAAGCAGCGAGACAGGCGCGAAGGTGCCACCAGATTC
GCACGCGGCGGCCCCAGCGCCCAGGCCAGGCCTCAACTCAAGCACGAGGCGAAGGGGCTCCTTAAGCGCA
AGGCCTCGAACTCTCCCACCCACTTCCAACCCGAAGCTCGGGATCAAGAATCACGTACTGCAGCCAGGTG
GAAGTAATTCAAGGCACGCAAGGGCCATAACCCGTAAAGAGGCCAGGCCCGCGGGAACCACACACGGCAC
TTACCTGTGTTCTGGCGGCAAACCCGTTGCGAAAAAGAACGTTCACGGCGACTACTGCACTTATATACGG
TTCTCCCCCACCCTCGGGAAAAAGGCGGAGCCAGTACACGACATCACTTTCCCAGTTTACCCCGCGCCAC
CTTCTCTAGGCACCGGTTCAATTGCCGACCCCTCCCCCCAACTTCTCGGGGACTGTGGGCGATGTGCGCT
CTGCCCACTGACGGGCACATGCATGGCGGTAATACGGTTATCCACGCGGCCGCCTAATGGATCCTAGTAC
TCGAGAAAAAAAGCACCGACTCGGTGCCACTTTTTCAAGTTGATAACGGACTAGCCTTATTTAAACTTGC
TATGCTGTTTCCAGCTTAGCTCTTAAACTATCGACCCTAGTCGGCCAACAAGGTGGTTCTCCAAGGGATA
CTTATAGTCTCAAAACACACAATTACTTTACAGTTAGGGTGAGTTTCCTTTTGTGCTGTTTATAACTTCG
TATAATGTATGCTATACGAAGTTATAGAAATCCAAGCCTATCATGTAAAATGTAGCTAGTATTAAAAAGA
ACAGATTATCTGTCTTTTATCGCACATTAAGCCTCTATAGTTACTAGGAAATATTATATGCAAATTAACC
GGGGCAGGGGAGTAGCCGAGCTTCTCCCACAAGTCCGTGCGAGGGGGCCGGCGCGGGCCTAGAGATGGCG
CGTCGGATCTCTAGAATTAATAAATAAACCTCGATATACAGACCGATAAAACACATGCGTCAATTTTACA
CATGATTATCTTTAACGTACGTCACAATATGATTATCTTTCTAGGGTTAATCTAGCTGCGTGTTCTGCAG
CGTGTCGAGCATCTTCATCTGCTCCATCACGCTGTAAAACACATTTGCACCGCGAGTCTGCCCGTCCTCC
ACGGGTTCAAAAACGTGAATGAACGAGGCGCGCTCACTGGCCGTCGTTTTACAACGTCGTGACTGGGAAA
ACCCTGGCGTTACCCAACTTAATCGCCTTGCAGCACATCCCCCTTTCGCCAGCTGGCGTAATAGCGAAGA
GGCCCGCACCGATCGCCCTTCCCAACAGTTGCGCAGCCTGAATGGCGAATGGG
[124 nt withheld, positions 4254-4377]
C
[91 nt withheld, positions 4379-4469]
A
[49 nt withheld, positions 4471-4519]
CCTTTGACGTTGGAGTCCACGTTCTTT
[37 nt withheld, positions 4547-4583]
ACCCTATCTCGGTCTATTCTTTTGATTTATAAGGGATTTTGCCGATTTCGGCCTATTGGTTAAAAAATGA
GCTGATTTAACAAAAATTTAACGCGAATTTTAACAAAATATTAACGCTTACAATTTAGGTGGCACTTTTC
GGGGAAATGTGCGCGGAACCCCTATTTGTTTATTTTTCTAAATACATTCAAATATGTATCCGCTCATGAG
ACAATAACCCTGATAAATGCTTCAATAATATTGAAAAAGGAAGAGTATGAGTATTCAACATTTCCGTGTC
GCCCTTATTCCCTTTTTTGCGGCATTTTGCCTTCCTGTTTTTGCTCACCCAGAAACGCTGGTGAAAGTAA
AAGATGCTGAAGATCAGTTGGGTGCACGAGTGGGTTACATCGAACTGGATCTCAACAGCGGTAAGATCCT
TGAGAGTTTTCGCCCCGAAGAACGTTTTCCAATGATGAGCACTTTTAAAGTTCTGCTATGTGGCGCGGTA
TTATCCCGTATTGACGCCGGGCAAGAGCAACTCGGTCGCCGCATACACTATTCTCAGAATGACTTGGTTG
AGTACTCACCAGTCACAGAAAAGCATCTTACGGATGGCATGACAGTAAGAGAATTATGCAGTGCTGCCAT
AACCATGAGTGATAACACTGCGGCCAACTTACTTCTGACAACGATCGGAGGACCGAAGGAGCTAACCGCT
TTTTTGCACAACATGGGGGATCATGTAACTCGCCTTGATCGTTGGGAACCGGAGCTGAATGAAGCCATAC
CAAACGACGAGCGTGACACCACGATGCCTGTAGCAATGGCAACAACGTTGCGCAAACTATTAACTGGCGA
ACTACTTACTCTAGCTTCCCGGCAACAATTAATAGACTGGATGGAGGCGGATAAAGTTGCAGGACCACTT
CTGCGCTCGGCCCTTCCGGCTGGCTGGTTTATTGCTGATAAATCTGGAGCCGGTGAGCGTGGGTCTCGCG
GTATCATTGCAGCACTGGGGCCAGATGGTAAGCCCTCCCGTATCGTAGTTATCTACACGACGGGGAGTCA
GGCAACTATGGATGAACGAAATAGACAGATCGCTGAGATAGGTGCCTCACTGATTAAGCATTGGTAACTG
TCAGACCAAGTTTACTCATATATACTTTAGATTGATTTAAAACTTCATTTTTAATTTAAAAGGATCTAGG
TGAAGATCCTTTTTGATAATCTCATGACCAAAATCCCTTAACGTGAGTTTTCGTTCCACTGAGCGTCAGA
CCCCGTAGAAAAGATCAAAGGATCTTC
